>Addgene plasmid #158594 | pJAS1669 | addgene full sequence | sequence record 311871 | Addgene NGS Result
TCATTATCAATACTGCCATTTCAAAGAATACGTAAATAATTAATAGTAGTGATTTTCCTAACTTTATTTA
GTCAAAAAATTAGCCTTTTAATTCTGCTGTAACCCGTACATGCCCAAAATAGGGGGCGGGTTACACAGAA
TATATAACATCGTAGGTGTCTGGGTGAACAGTTTATTCCTGGCATCCACTAAATATAATGGAGCCCGCTT
TTTAAGCTGGCATCCAGAAAAAAAAAGAATCCCAGCACCAAAATATTGTTTTCTTCACCAACCATCAGTT
CATAGGTCCATTCTCTTAGCGCAACTACAGAGAACAGGGGCACAAACAGGCAAAAAACGGGCACAACCTC
AATGGAGTGATGCAACCTGCCTGGAGTAAATGATGACACAAGGCAATTGACCCACGCATGTATCTATCTC
ATTTTCTTACACCTTCTATTACCTTCTGCTCTCTCTGATTTGGAAAAAGCTGAAAAAAAAGGTTGAAACC
AGTTCCCTGAAATTATTCCCCTACTTGACTAATAAGTATATAAAGACGGTAGGTATTGATTGTAATTCTG
TAAATCTATTTCTTAAACTTCTTAAATTCTACTTTTATAGTTAGTCTTTTTTTTAGTTTTAAAACACCAA
GAACTTAGTTTCGAATAAACACACATAAACAAACAAAAGATCTATGGAGAACCGTGAGCCACCACTGTTG
CCAGCCCGTTGGAGCAGCGCCTATGTCTCTTATTGGAGCCCGATGCTGCCGGATGACCAGCTGACCAGCG
GCTATTGCTGGTTCGACTATGAACGTGACATCTGTCGTATTGACGGCCTGTTCAATCCGTGGAGCGAGCG
TGATACTGGTTATCGCCTGTGGATGTCGGAGGTTGGTAATGCGGCCAGCGGCCGTACCTGGAAACAAAAA
GTCGCCTATGGTCGTGAGCGTACCGCCCTGGGTGAACAGCTGTGTGAGCGTCCGCTGGATGATGAGACTG
GCCCTTTTGCCGAATTGTTCCTGCCACGCGATGTCCTGCGCCGTCTGGGTGCCCGTCACATTGGCCGTCG
CGTGGTTCTGGGTCGCGAAGCGGACGGTTGGCGTTACCAGCGCCCAGGTAAAGGTCCGAGCACCCTGTAC
CTGGATGCGGCGAGCGGCACTCCACTGCGCATGGTCACCGGCGATGAAGCGTCGCGTGCAAGCCTGCGTG
ATTTTCCGAATGTGAGCGAGGCGGAGATCCCGGACGCGGTTTTCGCGGCCAAGCGCGGATCCGGTTCATT
GGGAAGAGGTAGAAGATCCAAAACCTAATAACTCGAGTGGCGCGAATTTCTTATGATTTATGATTTTTAT
TATTAAATAAGTTATAAAAAAAATAAGTGTATACAAATTTTAAAGTGACTCTTAGGTTTTAAAACGAAAA
TTCTTATTCTTGAGTAACTCTTTCCTGTAGGTCAGGTTGCTTTCTCAGGTATAGCATGAGGTCGCTCTTA
TTGACCACACCTCTACCGGCATGCCGAGCAAATGCCTGCAAATCGCTCCCCATTTCGCTGGAAATCTGCT
CGTCAGTGGTGCTCACACTGACGAATCATGTACAGATCATACCGATGACTGCCTGGCGACTCACAACTAA
GCAAGACAGCCGGAACCAGCGCCGGCGAACACCACTGCATATATGGCATATCACAACAGTCCACGTCTCA
AGCAGTTACAGAGATGTTACGAACCACTAGTGCACTGCAGTACATCGAGGAGAACTTCTAGTATATCTAC
ATACCTAATATTATTGCCTTATTAAAAATGGAATCCCAACAATTACATCAAAATCCACATTCTCTTCAAA
ATCAATTGTCCTGTACTTCCTTGTTCATGTGTGTTCAAAAACGTTATATTTATAGGATAATTATACTCTA
TTTCTCAACAAGTAATTGGTTGTTTGGCCGAGCGGTCTAAGGCGCCTGATTCAAGAAATATCTTGACCGC
AGTTAACTGTGGGAATACTCAGGTATCGTAAGATGCAAGAGTTCGAATCTCTTAGCAACCATTATTTTTT
TCCTCAACATAACGAGAACACACAGGGGCGCTATCGCACAGAATCAAATTCGATGACTGGAAATTTTTTG
TTAATTTCAGAGGTCGCCTGACGCATATACCTTTTTCAACTGAAAAATTGGGAGAAAAAGGAAAGGTGAG
AGCGCCGGAACCGGCTTTTCATATAGAATAGAGAAGCGTTCATGACTAAATGCTTGCATCACAATACTTG
AAGTTGACAATATTATTTAAGGACCTATTGTTTTTTCCAATAGGTGGTTAGCAATCGTCTTACTTTCTAA
CTTTTCTTACCTTTTACATTTCAGCAATATATATATATATATTTCAAGGATATACCATTCTAATGTCTGC
CCCTAAGAAGATCGTCGTTTTGCCAGGTGACCACGTTGGTCAAGAAATCACAGCCGAAGCCATTAAGGTT
CTTAAAGCTATTTCTGATGTTCGTTCCAATGTCAAGTTCGATTTCGAAAATCATTTAATTGGTGGTGCTG
CTATCGATGCTACAGGTGTTCCACTTCCAGATGAGGCGCTGGAAGCCTCCAAGAAGGCTGATGCCGTTTT
GTTAGGTGCTGTGGGTGGTCCTAAATGGGGAACCGGTAGTGTTAGACCTGAACAAGGTTTACTAAAAATC
CGTAAAGAACTTCAATTGTACGCCAACTTAAGACCATGTAACTTTGCATCCGACTCTCTTTTAGACTTAT
CTCCAATCAAGCCACAATTTGCTAAAGGTACTGACTTCGTTGTTGTCAGAGAATTAGTGGGAGGTATTTA
CTTTGGTAAGAGAAAGGAAGACGATGGTGATGGTGTCGCTTGGGATAGTGAACAATACACCGTTCCAGAA
GTGCAAAGAATCACAAGAATGGCCGCTTTCATGGCCCTACAACATGAGCCACCATTGCCTATTTGGTCCT
TGGATAAAGCTAATGTTTTGGCCTCTTCAAGATTATGGAGAAAAACTGTGGAGGAAACCATCAAGAACGA
ATTTCCTACATTGAAGGTTCAACATCAATTGATTGATTCTGCCGCCATGATCCTAGTTAAGAACCCAACC
CACCTAAATGGTATTATAATCACCAGCAACATGTTTGGTGATATCATCTCCGATGAAGCCTCCGTTATCC
CAGGTTCCTTGGGTTTGTTGCCATCTGCGTCCTTGGCCTCTTTGCCAGACAAGAACACCGCATTTGGTTT
GTACGAACCATGCCACGGTTCTGCTCCAGATTTGCCAAAGAATAAGGTCAACCCTATCGCCACTATCTTG
TCTGCTGCAATGATGTTGAAATTGTCATTGAACTTGCCTGAAGAAGGTAAGGCCATTGAAGATGCAGTTA
AAAAGGTTTTGGATGCAGGTATCAGAACTGGTGATTTAGGTGGTTCCAACAGTACCACCGAAGTCGGTGA
TGCTGTCGCCGAAGAAGTTAAGAAAATCCTTGCTTAAAAAGATTCTCTTTTTTTATGATATTTGTACATA
AACTTTATAAATGAAATTCATAATAGAAACGACACGAAATTACAAAATGGAATATGTTCATAGGGTAGAC
GAAACTATATACGCAATCTACATACATTTATCAAGAAGGAGAAAAAGGAGGATGTAAAGGAATACAGGTA
AGCAAATTGATACTAATGGCTCAACGTGATAAGGAAAAAGAATTGCACTTTAACATTAATATTGACAAGG
AGGAGGGCACCACACAAAAAGTTAGGTGTAACAGAAAATCATGAAACTATGATTCCTAATTTATATATTG
GAGGATTTTCTCTAAAAAAAAAAAAATACAACAAATAAAAAACACTCAATGACCTGACCATTTGATGGAG
TTTAAGTCAATACCTTCTTGAACCATTTCCCATAATGGTGAAAGTTCCCTCAAGAATTTTACTCTGTCAG
AAACGGCCTTAACGACGTAGTCGAGAGTATCACGTGCTATAAAAATAATTATAATTTAAATTTTTTAATA
TAAATATATAAATTAAAAATAGAAAGTAAAAAAAGAAATTAAAGAAAAAATAGTTTTTGTTTTCCGAAGA
TGTAAAAGACTCTAGGGGGATCGCCAACAAATACTACCTTTTATCTTGCTCTTCCTGCTCTCAGGTATTA
ATGCCGAATTGTTTCATCTTGTCTGTGTAGAAAACCACACACGAAAATCCTGTGATTTTACATTTTACTT
ATCGTTAATCGAATGTATATCTATTTAATCTGCTTTTCTTGTCTAATAAATATATATGTAAAGTACGCTT
TTTGTTGAAATTTTTTAAACCTTTGTTTATTTTTTTTTCTTCATTCCGTAACTCTTCTACCTTCTTTATT
TACTTTCTAAAATCCAAATACAAAACATAAAAATAAATAAACACAGAGTAAATTCCCAAATTATTCCATC
ATTAAAAGATACGAGGCGCGTGTAAGTTACAGGCAAGCGATCCGTCCCGAGCGGCCGCGTGTTACAACCA
ATTAACCAATTCTGATTAGAAAAACTCATCGAGCATCAAATGAAACTGCAATTTATTCATATCAGGATTA
TCAATACCATATTTTTGAAAAAGCCGTTTCTGTAATGAAGGAGAAAACTCACCGAGGCAGTTCCATAGGA
TGGCAAGATCCTGGTATCGGTCTGCGATTCCGACTCGTCCAACATCAATACAACCTATTAATTTCCCCTC
GTCAAAAATAAGGTTATCAAGTGAGAAATCACCATGAGTGACGACTGAATCCGGTGAGAATGGCAAAAGC
TTATGCATTTCTTTCCAGACTTGTTCAACAGGCCAGCCATTACGCTCGTCATCAAAATCACTCGCATCAA
CCAAACCGTTATTCATTCGTGATTGCGCCTGAGCGAGGCGAAATACGCGATCGCTGTTAAAAGGACAATT
ACAAACAGGAATCGAATGCAACCGGCGCAGGAACACTGCCAGCGCATCAACAATATTTTCACCTGAATCA
GGATATTCTTCTAATACCTGGAATGCTGTTTTCCCGGGGATCGCAGTGGTGAGTAACCATGCATCATCAG
GAGTACGGATAAAATGCTTGATGGTCGGAAGAGGCATAAATTCCGTCAGCCAGTTTAGTCTGACCATCTC
ATCTGTAACATCATTGGCAACGCTACCTTTGCCATGTTTCAGAAACAACTCTGGCGCATCGGGCTTCCCA
TACAATCGATAGATTGTCGCACCTGATTGCCCGACATTATCGCGAGCCCATTTATACCCATATAAATCAG
CATCCATGTTGGAATTTAATCGCGGCCTGGAGCAAGACGTTTCCCGTTGAATATGGCTCATAACACCCCT
TGTATTACTGTTTATGTAAGCAGACAGTTTTATTGTTCATGATGATATATTTTTATCTTGTGCAATGTAA
CATCAGAGATTTTGAGACACAACGTGGCTTTGTTGAATAAATCGAACTTTTGCTGAGTTGAAGGATCAGT
CATGACCAAAATCCCTTAACGTGAGTTTTCGTTCCACTGAGCGTCAGACCCCGTAGAAAAGATCAAAGGA
TCTTCTTGAGATCCTTTTTTTCTGCGCGTAATCTGCTGCTTGCAAACAAAAAAACCACCGCTACCAGCGG
TGGTTTGTTTGCCGGATCAAGAGCTACCAACTCTTTTTCCGAAGGTAACTGGCTTCAGCAGAGCGCAGAT
ACCAAATACTGTTCTTCTAGTGTAGCCGTAGTTAGGCCACCACTTCAAGAACTCTGTAGCACCGCCTACA
TACCTCGCTCTGCTAATCCTGTTACCAGTGGCTGCTGCCAGTGGCGATAAGTCGTGTCTTACCGGGTTGG
ACTCAAGACGATAGTTACCGGATAAGGCGCAGCGGTCGGGCTGAACGGGGGGTTCGTGCACACAGCCCAG
CTTGGAGCGAACGACCTACACCGAACTGAGATACCTACAGCGTGAGCTATGAGAAAGCGCCACGCTTCCC
GAAGGGAGAAAGGCGGACAGGTATCCGGTAAGCGGCAGGGTCGGAACAGGAGAGCGCACGAGGGAGCTTC
CAGGGGGAAACGCCTGGTATCTTTATAGTCCTGTCGGGTTTCGCCACCTCTGACTTGAGCGTCGATTTTT
GTGATGCTCGTCAGGGGGGCGGAGCCTATGGAAAAACGCCAGCAACGCGGCCTTTTTACGGTTCCTGGCC
TTTTGCTGGCCTTTTGCTCACATGTTCTTTCCTGCGTTATCCCCTGATTCTGTGGATAACCGTGCGGCCG
CCCCTGAATTCGCATCTAGACTGATGAGACGTGGTAGAGCCACAAACAGCCGGTACAAGCAACGATCTCC
AGGACCATCTGAATCATGCGCGGATGACACGAACTCACGACGGCGATCACAGACATTAACCCACAGTACA
GACACTGCGACAACGTGGCAATTCGTCGCAATACAACGCAGTTCGAGTTTA
Features (pLannotate 1.2.2; 9 found; start..end, strand, type, name):
      1..667     +  promoter       GAP promoter: S. cerevisiae TDH3; promoter for glyceraldehyde-3-phosphate dehydrogenase
   1302..1489    +  terminator     ADH1 terminator: S. cerevisiae ADH1; transcription terminator for the S. cerevisiae alcohol dehydrogenase 1 (ADH1) gene
   1748..1825    +  CDS            YO192_YEAST (fragment): Experimental evidence at protein level: Swiss-Prot protein existence level 1. From Saccharomyces cerevisiae (strain ATCC 204508 / S288c) (Baker's yeast).
   1965..2372    +  promoter       LEU2 promoter: S. cerevisiae LEU2
   2373..3464    +  CDS            LEU2: LEU3_YEAST - Experimental evidence at protein level: Swiss-Prot protein existence level 1. Catalyzes the oxidation of 3-carboxy-2-hydroxy-4- methylpentanoate (3-isopropylmalate) to 3-carboxy-4-methyl-2- oxopentanoate. The product decarboxylates to 4-methyl-2 oxopentanoate. From Saccharomyces cerevisiae (strain ATCC 204508 / S288c) (Baker's yeast).
   3829..3963    -  CDS            NFS1 (fragment): NFS1_YEAST - Also known as SPL1 From Saccharomyces cerevisiae (strain ATCC 204508 / S288c) (Baker's yeast).
   3949..4452    +  misc_feature   CEN/ARS: S. cerevisiae CEN6 centromere fused to an autonomously replicating sequence
   4496..5311    -  CDS            KanR: aminoglycoside phosphotransferase; aph(3')-Ia; confers resistance to kanamycin in bacteria or G418 (Geneticin®) in eukaryotes
   5536..6124    +  rep_origin     ori: high-copy-number ColE1/pMB1/pBR322/pUC origin of replication
