[The description below was written by a language model from this plasmid's Addgene catalogue record and pLannotate feature annotations shown in this document.]
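Description:
pJAS1669 is a 6,421 nt yeast expression shuttle plasmid built on a custom backbone for low-copy, centromeric maintenance in Saccharomyces cerevisiae. In yeast it replicates and segregates through a CEN6 centromere fused to an autonomously replicating sequence (described in the record as CEN6/ARS4). This typically keeps the plasmid at around one or a few copies per cell. Selection relies on a LEU2 cassette, with its own promoter, that complements leucine auxotrophy. In E. coli it is propagated at high copy from a ColE1/pUC-type origin and selected with kanamycin through the aph(3')-Ia KanR gene. Short annotated fragments of yeast genes (YO192, NFS1) are probably genomic sequence carried along with the neighbouring yeast-derived parts rather than functional elements.

The expression cassette consists of the strong constitutive TDH3 (GAP) promoter and the ADH1 terminator. They flank an unannotated gap of roughly 630 nt, which presumably holds the listed insert, VioE-dead_ePTS1, although the feature table does not label this coding sequence. Going by the name, the insert is a catalytically inactive form of VioE, an enzyme of the violacein biosynthetic pathway, fused to an enhanced type 1 peroxisomal targeting signal, a C-terminal tag that directs proteins into the peroxisome matrix. The record does not state which mutation or mutations inactivate the enzyme.

The associated publication concerns compartmentalizing a toxic enzyme in peroxisomes to improve alkaloid production in yeast. In that setting, a plausible use for this plasmid is as an inactive, peroxisome-targeted cargo or control protein in import or compartmentalization experiments. The record itself gives no purpose beyond the construct name.
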