Addgene plasmid #158594: pJAS1669
Purpose: VioE-dead_ePTS1 CEN6/ARS4
Depositing lab: John Dueber. Depositing organization: University of California, Berkeley. Publication: Peroxisome compartmentalization of a toxic enzyme improves alkaloid production. Grewal PS, Samson JA, Baker JJ, Choi B, Dueber JE. Nat Chem Biol. 2020 Oct 12. pii: 10.1038/s41589-020-00668-4. doi: 10.1038/s41589-020-00668-4. PubMed 33046851.
Backbone
  Vector backbone: Custom
  Vector type: Yeast Expression
  Selectable markers: LEU2
Growth in bacteria
  Bacterial resistance: Kanamycin, 50 μg/mL
  Growth temperature: 37°C
  Growth strain: DH5alpha
  Copy number: High Copy
Gene/Insert
  Gene/Insert name: VioE-dead_ePTS1
Terms and licenses: Academic/Nonprofit Terms; Industry Terms: Not Available to Industry
How to cite: pJAS1669 was a gift from John Dueber (Addgene plasmid # 158594 ; http://n2t.net/addgene:158594 ; RRID:Addgene_158594)
